Addgene plasmid #179115: pDY0181 Cargo EGFP with AttP Bxb1 site (Parent minicircle)
Purpose: Cargo EGFP with AttP Bxb1 site (Parent minicircle)
Depositing lab: Omar Abudayyeh & Jonathan Gootenberg. Depositing organization: Massachusetts Institute of Technology. Publication: Drag-and-drop genome insertion of large sequences without double-strand DNA cleavage using CRISPR-directed integrases. Yarnall MTN, Ioannidi EI, Schmitt-Ulms C, Krajeski RN, Lim J, Villiger L, Zhou W, Jiang K, Garushyants SK, Roberts N, Zhang L, Vakulskas CA, Walker JA 2nd, Kadina AP, Zepeda AE, Holden K, Ma H, Xie J, Gao G, Foquet L, Bial G, Donnelly SK, Miyata Y, Radiloff DR, Henderson JM, Ujita A, Abudayyeh OO, Gootenberg JS. Nat Biotechnol. 2022 Nov 24. doi: 10.1038/s41587-022-01527-4. PubMed 36424489.
Backbone
  Vector backbone: pMC.BESPX
  Vector type: CRISPR
Growth in bacteria
  Bacterial resistance: Kanamycin, 50 μg/mL
  Growth temperature: 37°C
  Growth strain: NEB Stable
  Copy number: Unknown
Gene/Insert
  Gene/Insert name: Cargo EGFP with AttP Bxb1 site
Terms and licenses: Academic/Nonprofit Terms; Industry Terms: Not Available to Industry
Depositor comments: Please visit https://doi.org/10.1101/2021.11.01.466786 for bioRxiv preprint.
How to cite: pDY0181 Cargo EGFP with AttP Bxb1 site (Parent minicircle) was a gift from Omar Abudayyeh & Jonathan Gootenberg (Addgene plasmid # 179115 ; http://n2t.net/addgene:179115 ; RRID:Addgene_179115)
