[The description below was written by a language model from this plasmid's Addgene catalogue record and pLannotate feature annotations shown in this document.]
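Description:
pDY0181 is a parental minicircle plasmid built on the pMC.BESPX backbone and catalogued under CRISPR vectors. It carries a fluorescent cargo linked to a Bxb1 attP attachment site. It is propagated in E. coli under kanamycin selection, which matches the annotated Tn5-derived NeoR/KanR gene, and it replicates from a high-copy ColE1/pUC-type origin. Other backbone remnants detected include the bom region, fragments of rop, araC and tnpA, and the rrnB T1/T2 terminators.

The payload lies between a φC31 attB site and a φC31 attP fragment. In minicircle producer systems, φC31 integrase recombines these two sites to excise the intervening cassette as a small circle that lacks the bacterial origin and resistance marker. Here that interval contains a green fluorescent protein coding sequence followed by an SV40 poly(A) signal fragment, which is annotated on the opposite strand. The catalogue calls the reporter EGFP, whereas the automated annotation matched this ORF to ppluGFP2, a copepod GFP, so the two sources disagree on its identity. No promoter is annotated upstream of the reporter, which would fit a cargo whose expression depends on integration at a target locus, although the record does not state this. The Bxb1 attP site named in the title was not picked up by the annotation. A lox66 site was called just upstream of the GFP.

According to the associated publication title, the construct belongs to a CRISPR-directed integrase approach for inserting large sequences without double-strand breaks. In that setting the attP-bearing cargo would act as the donor for Bxb1-mediated integration at a matching genomic attachment site, with fluorescence as the readout.
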