Features (pLannotate 1.2.2; 16 found; start..end, strand, type, name):
    379..494     +  ncRNA          5S rRNA: Accession: RF00001 - 5S ribosomal RNA
    498..584     +  terminator     rrnB T1 terminator: Escherichia coli rrnB; transcription terminator T1 from the E. coli rrnB gene
    676..703     +  terminator     rrnB T2 terminator: transcription terminator T2 from the E. coli rrnB gene
    722..766     +  promoter       AmpR promoter (fragment): bla
    837..1425    +  rep_origin     ori: high-copy-number ColE1/pMB1/pBR322/pUC origin of replication
   1611..1751    -  misc_feature   bom: basis of mobility region from pBR322
   1853..1893    -  CDS            rop (fragment): Rop protein, which maintains plasmids at low copy number; rop
   2015..2305    -  CDS            araC (fragment): L-arabinose regulatory protein; araC
   2538..2555    -  CDS            capTEV™ (fragment): composite tag for in vivo biotinylation, TEV protease cleavage, and 6xHis tagging
   2576..2609    +  protein_bind   attB: minimal attB site for the φC31 integrase (Groth et al., 2000) phage φC31 integrase
   2657..2690    -  protein_bind   lox66: Right element (RE) mutant of loxP (Araki et al., 2010). Cre-mediated recombination occurs in the 8-bp core sequence (GCATACAT). Cre recombinase
   2774..3439    +  CDS            ppluGFP2: ppluGFP2 is a basic (constitutively fluorescent) green fluorescent protein published in 2004, derived from Pontellina plumata.
   3453..3535    -  polyA_signal   SV40 poly(A) signal (fragment): SV40 polyadenylation signal
   3542..3581    +  protein_bind   phage φC31 attP (fragment): attachment site of phage φC31 phage φC31 integrase
   3668..4462    -  CDS            NeoR/KanR: aminoglycoside phosphotransferase from Tn5; aph(3')-II (or nptII); confers resistance to neomycin, kanamycin, and G418 (Geneticin®)
   4494..268     -  CDS            tnpA (fragment) (across the origin): TN5P_ECOLX - Also known as tnp. Experimental evidence at protein level: Swiss-Prot protein existence level 1. Mediates transposition of transposon Tn5 by a 'cut and paste' mechanism. First, the monomeric transposase binds the 19 bp inverted DNA repeats flanking the transposon. Then, dimerization of the DNA- bound transposase creates a synaptic DNA complex. After nicking of the first DNA strand, excision of the transposon proceeds through a series of intermediates. The transposase then mediates the insertion of the transposon at a new site by strand transfer. The activity of the wild- type tran
>Addgene plasmid #179115 | pDY0181 Cargo EGFP with AttP Bxb1 site (Parent minicircle) | addgene full sequence | sequence record 351786 | Addgene NGS Result
TGATCCCCTGCGCCATCAGATCCTTGGCGGCAAGAAAGCCATCCAGTTTACTTTGCAGGGCTTCCCAACC
TTACCAGAGGGCGCCCCAGCTGGCAATTCCGGTTCGCTTGCTGTCCATAAAACCGCCCAGTCTAGCTATC
GCCATGTAAGCCCACTGCAAGCTACCTGCTTTCTCTTTGCGCTTGCGTTTTCCCTTGTCCAGATAGCCCA
GTAGCTGACATTCATCCGGGGTCAGCACCGTTTCTGCGGACTGGCTTTCTACGCGCTCGAGGGGGGGCCA
AACGGTCTCCAGCTTGGCTGTTTTGGCGGATGAGAGAAGATTTTCAGCCTGATACAGATTAAATCAGAAC
GCAGAAGCGGTCTGATAAAACAGAATTTGCCTGGCGGCAGTAGCGCGGTGGTCCCACCTGACCCCATGCC
GAACTCAGAAGTGAAACGCCGTAGCGCCGATGGTAGTGTGGGGTCTCCCCATGCGAGAGTAGGGAACTGC
CAGGCATCAAATAAAACGAAAGGCTCAGTCGAAAGACTGGGCCTTTCGTTTTATCTGTTGTTTGTCGGTG
AACGCTCTCCTGAGTAGGACAAATCCGCCGGGAGCGGATTTGAACGTTGCGAAGCAACGGCCCGGAGGGT
GGCGGGCAGGACGCCCGCCATAAACTGCCAGGCATCAAATTAAGCAGAAGGCCATCCTGACGGATGGCCT
TTTTGCGTTTCTACAAACTCTTTTGTTTATTTTTCTAAATACATTCAAATATGTATCCGCTCATGACCAA
AATCCCTTAACGTGAGTTTTCGTTCCACTGAGCGTCAGACCCCGTAGAAAAGATCAAAGGATCTTCTTGA
GATCCTTTTTTTCTGCGCGTAATCTGCTGCTTGCAAACAAAAAAACCACCGCTACCAGCGGTGGTTTGTT
TGCCGGATCAAGAGCTACCAACTCTTTTTCCGAAGGTAACTGGCTTCAGCAGAGCGCAGATACCAAATAC
TGTCCTTCTAGTGTAGCCGTAGTTAGGCCACCACTTCAAGAACTCTGTAGCACCGCCTACATACCTCGCT
CTGCTAATCCTGTTACCAGTGGCTGCTGCCAGTGGCGATAAGTCGTGTCTTACCGGGTTGGACTCAAGAC
GATAGTTACCGGATAAGGCGCAGCGGTCGGGCTGAACGGGGGGTTCGTGCACACAGCCCAGCTTGGAGCG
AACGACCTACACCGAACTGAGATACCTACAGCGTGAGCTATGAGAAAGCGCCACGCTTCCCGAAGGGAGA
AAGGCGGACAGGTATCCGGTAAGCGGCAGGGTCGGAACAGGAGAGCGCACGAGGGAGCTTCCAGGGGGAA
ACGCCTGGTATCTTTATAGTCCTGTCGGGTTTCGCCACCTCTGACTTGAGCGTCGATTTTTGTGATGCTC
GTCAGGGGGGCGGAGCCTATGGAAAAACGCCAGCAACGCGGCCTTTTTACGGTTCCTGGCCTTTTGCTGG
CCTTTTGCTCACATGTTCTTTCCTGCGTTATCCCCTGATTCTGTGGATAACCGTATTACCGCCTTTGAGT
GAGCTGATACCGCTCGCCGCAGCCGAACGACCGAGCGCAGCGAGTCAGTGAGCGAGGAAGCGGAAGAGCG
CCTGATGCGGTATTTTCTCCTTACGCATCTGTGCGGTATTTCACACCGCATATGGTGCACTCTCAGTACA
ATCTGCTCTGATGCCGCATAGTTAAGCCAGTATACACTCCGCTATCGCTACGTGACTGGGTCATGGCTGC
GCCCCGACACCCGCCAACACCCGCTGACGCGCCCTGACGGGCTTGTCTGCTCCCGGCATCCGCTTACAGA
CAAGCTGTGACCGTCTCCGGGAGCTGCATGTGTCAGAGGTTTTCACCGTCATCACCGAAACGCGCGAGGC
AGCAGATCAATTCGCGCGCGAAGGCGAAGCGGCATGCATAATGTGCCTGTCAAATGGACGAAGCAGGGAT
TCTGCAAACCCTATGCTACTCCGTCAAGCCGTCAATTGTCTGATTCGTTACCAATTATGACAACTTGACG
GCTACATCATTCACTTTTTCTTCACAACCGGCACGGAACTCGCTCGGGCTGGCCCCGGTGCATTTTTTAA
ATACCCGCGAGAAATAGAGTTGATCGTCAAAACCAACATTGCGACCGACGGTGGCGATAGGCATCCGGGT
GGTGCTCAAAAGCAGCTTCGCCTGGCTGATACGTTGGTCCTCGCGCCAGCTTAAGACGCTAATCCCTAAC
TGCTGGCGGAAAAGATGTGACAGACGCGACGGCGACAAGCAAACATGCTGTGCGACGCTGGCGATTCTTC
TCTCATCCGCCAAAACAGCCAAGCTGGAGACCGTTTGACATTACCCTGTTATCCCTAGATACATTACCCT
GTTATCCCAGATGACATACCCTGTTATCCCTAGATGACATTACCCTGTTATCCCAGATGACATTACCCTG
TTATCCCTAGATACATTACCCTGTTATCCCAGATGACATACCCTGTTATCCCTAGATGACATTACCCTGT
TATCCCAGATAAACTCAATGATGATGATGATGATGGTCGAGACTCAGCGGCCGCGGTGCCAGGGCGTGCC
CTTGGGCTCCCCGGGCGCGACTATAAGCTGCGAGCAACTTCACTTGGGTATGCCGGCGGTAGCGCTTACC
GTTCGTATAATGTATGCTATACGAAGTTATCCGAAGCCGCTAGCGGTGGTTTGTCTGGTCAACCACCGCG
GTCTCAGTGGTGTACGGTACAAACCCAGCTACCGGTCGCCACCATGCCCGCCATGAAGATCGAGTGCCGC
ATCACCGGCACCCTGAACGGCGTGGAGTTCGAGCTGGTGGGCGGCGGAGAGGGCACCCCCGAGCAGGGCC
GCATGACCAACAAGATGAAGAGCACCAAAGGCGCCCTGACCTTCAGCCCCTACCTGCTGAGCCACGTGAT
GGGCTACGGCTTCTACCACTTCGGCACCTACCCCAGCGGCTACGAGAACCCCTTCCTGCACGCCATCAAC
AACGGCGGCTACACCAACACCCGCATCGAGAAGTACGAGGACGGCGGCGTGCTGCACGTGAGCTTCAGCT
ACCGCTACGAGGCCGGCCGCGTGATCGGCGACTTCAAGGTGGTGGGCACCGGCTTCCCCGAGGACAGCGT
GATCTTCACCGACAAGATCATCCGCAGCAACGCCACCGTGGAGCACCTGCACCCCATGGGCGATAACGTG
CTGGTGGGCAGCTTCGCCCGCACCTTCAGCCTGCGCGACGGCGGCTACTACAGCTTCGTGGTGGACAGCC
ACATGCACTTCAAGAGCGCCATCCACCCCAGCATCCTGCAGAACGGGGGCCCCATGTTCGCCTTCCGCCG
CGTGGAGGAGCTGCACAGCAACACCGAGCTGGGCATCGTGGAGTACCAGCACGCCTTCAAGACCCCCATC
GCCTTCGCCAGATCTCGAGCTCGATGAGTTTGGACAAACCACAACTAGAATGCAGTGAAAAAAATGCTTT
ATTTGTGAAATTTGTGATGCTATTGCTTTATTTGTGGGCCCGCCCCAACTGGGGTAACCTTTGAGTTCTC
TCAGTTGGGGGTAATCAGCATCATGATGTGGTACCACATCATGATGCTGATTATAAGAATGCGGCCGCCA
CACTCTAGTGGATCTCGAGTTAATAATTCAGAAGAACTCGTCAAGAAGGCGATAGAAGGCGATGCGCTGC
GAATCGGGAGCGGCGATACCGTAAAGCACGAGGAAGCGGTCAGCCCATTCGCCGCCAAGCTCTTCAGCAA
TATCACGGGTAGCCAACGCTATGTCCTGATAGCGGTCCGCCACACCCAGCCGGCCACAGTCGATGAATCC
AGAAAAGCGGCCATTTTCCACCATGATATTCGGCAAGCAGGCATCGCCATGGGTCACGACGAGATCCTCG
CCGTCGGGCATGCTCGCCTTGAGCCTGGCGAACAGTTCGGCTGGCGCGAGCCCCTGATGCTCTTCGTCCA
GATCATCCTGATCGACAAGACCGGCTTCCATCCGAGTACGTGCTCGCTCGATGCGATGTTTCGCTTGGTG
GTCGAATGGGCAGGTAGCCGGATCAAGCGTATGCAGCCGCCGCATTGCATCAGCCATGATGGATACTTTC
TCGGCAGGAGCAAGGTGAGATGACAGGAGATCCTGCCCCGGCACTTCGCCCAATAGCAGCCAGTCCCTTC
CCGCTTCAGTGACAACGTCGAGCACAGCTGCGCAAGGAACGCCCGTCGTGGCCAGCCACGATAGCCGCGC
TGCCTCGTCTTGCAGTTCATTCAGGGCACCGGACAGGTCGGTCTTGACAAAAAGAACCGGGCGCCCCTGC
GCTGACAGCCGGAACACGGCGGCATCAGAGCAGCCGATTGTCTGTTGTGCCCAGTCATAGCCGAATAGCC
TCTCCACCCAAGCGGCCGGAGAACCTGCGTGCAATCCATCTTGTTCAATCATGCGAAACGATCCTCATCC
TGTCTCTTGATCAGAGCT
