>Addgene plasmid #179115 | pDY0181 Cargo EGFP with AttP Bxb1 site (Parent minicircle) | addgene partial sequence | sequence record 352934 | CopGFP-N 5'-tcatcttgttggtcatgcgg-3'
CGCCGTTCAGGGTGCCGGTGATGCGGCACTCGATCTTCATGGCGGGCATGGTGGCGACCGGTAGCTGGGT
TTGTACCGTACACCACTGAGACCGCGGTGGTTGACCAGACAAACCACCGCTAGCGGCTTCGGATAACTTC
GTATAGCATACATTATACGAACGGTAAGCGCTACCGCCGGCATACCCAAGTGAAGTTGCTCGCAGCTTAT
AGTCGCGCCCGGGGAGCCCAAGGGCACGCCCTGGCACCGCGGCCGCTGAGTCTCGACCATCATCATCATC
ATCATTGAGTTTATCTGGGATAACAGGGTAATGTCATCTAGGGATAACAGGGTATGTCATCTGGGATAAC
AGGGTAATGTATCTAGGGATAACAGGGTAATGTCATCTGGGATAACAGGGTAATGTCATCTAGGGATAAC
AGGGTATGTCATCTGGGATAACAGGGTAATGTATCTAGGGATAACAGGGTAATGTCAAACGGTCTCCAGC
TTGGCTGTTTTGGCGGATGAGAGAAGAATCGCCAGCGTCGCACAGCATGTTTGCTTGTCGCCGTCGCGTC
TGTCACATCTTTTCCGCCAGCAGTTAGGGATTAGCGTCTTAAGCTGGCGCGAGGACCAACGTATCAGCCA
GGCGAAGCTGCTTTTGAGCACCACCCGGATGCCTATCGCCACCGTCGGTCGCAATGTTGGTTTTGACGAT
CAACTCTATTTCTCGCGGGTATTTAAAAAATGCACCGGGGCCAGCCCGAGCGAGTTCCG
